Addgene plasmid #198236: pCW57.1-pDUXCca
Purpose: Lentivector with tet-inducible porcine DUXC (codon altered)
Depositing lab: Stephen Tapscott. Depositing organization: Fred Hutchinson Cancer Center. Publication: Human DUX4 and porcine DUXC activate similar early embryonic programs in pig muscle cells: implications for preclinical models of FSHD. Nip Y, Bennett SR, Smith AA, Jones TI, Jones PL, Tapscott SJ. Hum Mol Genet. 2023 Feb 2:ddad021. doi: 10.1093/hmg/ddad021. PubMed 36728804.
Backbone
  Vector backbone: pCW57.1
  Backbone size w/o insert (bp): 9354
  Total vector size (bp): 9184
  Vector type: Mammalian Expression, Lentiviral
  Selectable markers: Puromycin
Growth in bacteria
  Bacterial resistance: Ampicillin, 100 μg/mL
  Growth temperature: 37°C
  Growth strain: NEB Stable
  Growth instructions: We used Stbl3 cells (recombination deficient)
  Copy number: High Copy
Gene/Insert
  Gene/Insert name: porcine DUXC (codon altered) (alt name: pDUXCca)
  Species: S. scrofa (porcine)
  Insert size (bp): 1404
  Mutation: codon altered
  Promoter: TRE
  Cloning method: Restriction Enzyme; 5′ cloning site NheI (not destroyed); 3′ cloning site SalI (not destroyed)
  Sequencing primers: 5′ aggtaggcgtgtacggtgg
Terms and licenses: Academic/Nonprofit Terms; Industry Terms: Not Available to Industry
How to cite: pCW57.1-pDUXCca was a gift from Stephen Tapscott (Addgene plasmid # 198236 ; http://n2t.net/addgene:198236 ; RRID:Addgene_198236)
