[The description below was written by a language model from this plasmid's Addgene catalogue record and pLannotate feature annotations shown in this document.]
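Description:
pCW57.1-pDUXCca is a third-generation-style, self-inactivating HIV-1 lentiviral vector built on the pCW57.1 backbone for doxycycline-inducible expression of porcine (Sus scrofa) DUXC in mammalian cells. It is propagated in E. coli through a high-copy ColE1/pUC-type origin with ampicillin resistance (AmpR). A recombination-deficient strain is recorded for growth, which is usual for LTR-containing plasmids. The viral genome is transcribed from an RSV promoter fused to a truncated 5' LTR. It carries the Ψ packaging signal with a partial gag sequence, the RRE for Rev-dependent nuclear export, the cPPT/CTS, a WPRE to boost transcript expression, and a ΔU3 3' LTR followed by an SV40 poly(A) signal. An SV40 origin is also present.

The payload is a 1,404 bp codon-altered DUXC coding sequence cloned between NheI and SalI downstream of the tight TRE promoter, which consists of seven tet operators and a minimal CMV promoter. The automated annotation labels only part of this region, as a fragment resembling human DUX1, which probably reflects homology among double-homeobox proteins rather than a different insert. A leftover Gateway attR2 site and a short His-tag-like fragment from the parental vector lie just downstream. A separate human PGK promoter drives puromycin N-acetyltransferase followed by rtTA3, so a single integrated provirus supplies drug selection and the reverse transactivator that switches on the TRE when doxycycline is added. The record does not annotate the linker between these two coding regions.

The associated study compared human DUX4 and porcine DUXC in pig muscle cells, which points to use in making stable, puromycin-selected lines with controlled DUXC induction. These allow study of early embryonic transcriptional programs relevant to preclinical FSHD models.
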