Features (pLannotate 1.2.2; 28 found; start..end, strand, type, name):
     47..164     +  misc_feature   cPPT/CTS: central polypurine tract and central termination sequence of HIV-1
    218..532     +  promoter       tight TRE promoter: Tet-responsive promoter PTight, consisting of seven tet operator sequences followed by the minimal CMV promoter
    613..1059    +  CDS            DUX1 (fragment): DUX1_HUMAN - Experimental evidence at protein level: Swiss-Prot protein existence level 1. Probable transcription activator. Binds the P5 DNA element sequence 5'-GATCTGAGTCTAATTGAGAATTACTGTAC-3'. From Homo sapiens (Human).
   1963..2087    -  protein_bind   attR2: mutant version of attR; recombination site for the Gateway® LR reaction LR Clonase™
   2104..2122    +  CDS            9xHis (fragment): 9xHis affinity tag
   2132..2642    +  promoter       hPGK promoter: human phosphoglycerate kinase 1 promoter
   2652..3248    +  CDS            PuroR (fragment): puromycin N-acetyltransferase; pac from Streptomyces; confers resistance to puromycin
   3303..4000    +  CDS            rtTA3 (fragment): reverse tetracycline transactivator 3 activates expression from Tet-responsive promoters in the presence of doxycycline
   3930..4040    +  CDS            VP48: 3 tandem repeats of the minimal activation domain of herpes simplex virus VP16 (Cheng et al., 2013)
   4076..4624    +  misc_feature   WPRE (fragment): woodchuck hepatitis virus posttranscriptional regulatory element
   4650..4721    +  CDS            nef (fragment): NEF_HV1Z2 - Experimental evidence at protein level: Swiss-Prot protein existence level 1. Extracellular Nef protein targets CD4(+) T-lymphocytes for apoptosis by interacting with CXCR4 surface receptors. From Human immunodeficiency virus type 1 group M subtype D (isolate Z2/CDC-Z34) (HIV-1).
   4723..4956    +  LTR            3' LTR (ΔU3): self-inactivating 3' long terminal repeat (LTR) from HIV-1
   5028..5149    +  polyA_signal   SV40 poly(A) signal: SV40 polyadenylation signal
   5189..5324    +  rep_origin     SV40 ori: SV40 origin of replication
   5332..5395    +  promoter       AmpR promoter: bla
   5396..6256    +  CDS            AmpR: β-lactamase; bla; confers resistance to ampicillin, carbenicillin, and related antibiotics
   6427..7015    +  rep_origin     ori: high-copy-number ColE1/pMB1/pBR322/pUC origin of replication
   7198..7290    +  CDS            lacI (fragment): lac repressor; lacI; The lac repressor binds to the lac operator to inhibit transcription in E. coli. This inhibition can be relieved by adding lactose or isopropyl-β-D-thiogalactopyranoside (IPTG).
   7303..7324    +  protein_bind   CAP binding site: CAP binding activates transcription in the presence of cAMP. E. coli catabolite activator protein
   7339..7369    +  promoter       lac promoter: promoter for the E. coli lac operon
   7377..7393    +  protein_bind   lac operator: The lac repressor binds to the lac operator to inhibit transcription in E. coli. This inhibition can be relieved by adding lactose or isopropyl-β-D-thiogalactopyranoside (IPTG). lac repressor encoded by lacI
   7438..7456    +  promoter       T3 promoter: promoter for bacteriophage T3 RNA polymerase
   7484..7710    +  promoter       RSV promoter: Rous sarcoma virus enhancer/promoter
   7711..7891    +  LTR            5' LTR (truncated): truncated 5' long terminal repeat (LTR) from HIV-1
   7938..8063    +  misc_feature   HIV-1 Ψ: packaging signal of human immunodeficiency virus type 1
   8047..8410    +  CDS            HIV-1 gag (fragment): gag protein from human immunodeficiency virus 1; gag
   8556..8789    +  misc_feature   RRE: The Rev response element (RRE) of HIV-1 allows for Rev-dependent mRNA export from the nucleus to the cytoplasm.
   9166..6       +  CDS            Rev (fragment) (across the origin): human immunodeficiency virus 1 (HIV-1) Rev protein; rev; enhances nuclear export of unspliced and incompletely spliced viral mRNAs
>Addgene plasmid #198236 | pCW57.1-pDUXCca | addgene full sequence | sequence record 392782 | Addgene NGS Result
GGGGACAATTCTCGACCTCGAGACAAATGGCAGTATTCATCCACAATTTTAAAAGAAAAGGGGGGATTGG
GGGGTACAGTGCAGGGGAAAGAATAGTAGACATAATAGCAACAGACATACAAACTAAAGAATTACAAAAA
CAAATTACAAAAATTCAAAATTTTCGGGTTTATTACAGGGACAGCAGAGATCCACTTTGGCCGCGAATCG
ATATGTCGAGTTTACTCCCTATCAGTGATAGAGAACGTATGTCGAGTTTACTCCCTATCAGTGATAGAGA
ACGATGTCGAGTTTACTCCCTATCAGTGATAGAGAACGTATGTCGAGTTTACTCCCTATCAGTGATAGAG
AACGTATGTCGAGTTTACTCCCTATCAGTGATAGAGAACGTATGTCGAGTTTATCCCTATCAGTGATAGA
GAACGTATGTCGAGTTTACTCCCTATCAGTGATAGAGAACGTATGTCGAGGTAGGCGTGTACGGTGGGAG
GCCTATATAAGCAGAGCTCGTTTAGTGAACCGTCAGATCGCCTGGAGAATTGGCTAGCCACCATGGACTC
TAGCTCTACATCTTGTACTAGCTCTGGAAGCCTCAGCCGCGGGTCTAGGAGGAGACGCCTGGTGCTCAAG
CAAAGCCAACGCGACGCCCTCCAGGCCGTGTTCCAGGAAAAACCTTATCCCGGCATCACCACACGCGAGC
GCCTCGCTCGCGAGCTGTCCATTCCCGAGTCCCGCATCCAAGTCTGGTTTCAGAATCAGCGCAAGCGCCG
CCTGAAACAACAATCCCGCGGCCCTCCCGAAACCATTCCTCAGCCCGGCCCCCCCCAACGCGAACAGCAA
CTGCAAACCAGCCCTACCCCCGCCATTCCCAAGGAAGCCGGCCGCAAACGCACCTTTATTAGCCCTAGCC
AGACCGATATTCTGCGCCAGGCTTTCGAACGCGAGCGCTATCCCGGGATCGCTGCTCGCGAGGAGCTCGC
CCGCCAGACCGGCATCCCCGAGCCCCAAATCCTCGTCTGGTTCCAAAATCGCCGCGCCCGCCATCCCGAA
CAAAAAGGCAGCGGCAGCGCTAACGTCCCTGGCGTGGATCCTAACAGCGCCAAGGGGCTGCCCCTGCCCA
GCGATCAAGGGATGCCCACAACCGCTCATTCCTCCCCCACCCATAGCGCGCCACCCCCACCAAGCAATCC
TCCTCGCGAAAATATGCTCAGCATTACACCTATGGTCGCTACCGCCGCCATTGCTCCTAAGTTTATCGTG
CCCGGCGCCCCTACCGCCGGGTGCGAAGGGCAATCCCTCCCTATGATTTTTATTATGGCTCAACCCTCCC
CTGTGCTCCAAGCCATCGTCAATCCCCCTATGCTGTGGACCCTGCCACTCACCCAAAGCAGCCCCGGCCC
TATGCCTATCCCCGCTGGCGGACTGACCCCCATCCATACCGGCCTGTGGCCTACCAGCCAGGAGGGCCCC
TGGCAAGAAAATAACCTCCATACCATGCCCGCCGAGAAGTGTCTGCCTCATATTCCCCAACCTCCACTGG
CATCCCGCGCCGAACCTCTCCCCCTCCTCGATCCCGTCAAAACATGTACCTACGCTCGCCCTGAGTGGGC
TCAAGCCAGCAGCGCCCAGGTGACCAGCGGCAAACCCGTCCACGGCGCTATGCTCCAACCCGCCCAAGCC
GATACCCTGATTTGTCCTCCCCACCTCGCTCCTAGCAACGAGGAACTCTGTCCCCCTATCGATCTCCAAC
AAAATAAACCTAGCGCTTTTCAAGGGAGCAGCAATCTGCTGGAAGAGATCATGGCCGCCGCCGGGATCCT
CCCCGAAGCCGGCCCCCTGCCCGATGTCGAAGAGCAAGAGGAACTGCCTCTGGGCGATCTCGAGGCCCCT
CTGAGCGAAGAGGACTTTCAAGCACTTTTGGATATGTTGCCTTCCAGCCCTGGCCCATGCCCCTAAGTCG
ACCATAGTGACTGGATATGTTGTGTTTTACAGTATTATGTAGTCTGTTTTTTATGCAAAATCTAATTTAA
TATATTGATATTTATATCATTTTACGTTTCTCGTTCAGCTTTCTTGTACAAAGTGGTTTAGTAATGAACC
GGTCCACCACCACCACCACCACTAAGGATCCGGGGTTGGGGTTGCGCCTTTTCCAAGGCAGCCCTGGGTT
TGCGCAGGGACGCGGCTGCTCTGGGCGTGGTTCCGGGAAACGCAGCGGCGCCGACCCTGGGTCTCGCACA
TTCTTCACGTCCGTTCGCAGCGTCACCCGGATCTTCGCCGCTACCCTTGTGGGCCCCCCGGCGACGCTTC
CTGCTCCGCCCCTAAGTCGGGAAGGTTCCTTGCGGTTCGCGGCGTGCCGGACGTGACAAACGGAAGCCGC
ACGTCTCACTAGTACCCTCGCAGACGGACAGCGCCAGGGAGCAATGGCAGCGCGCCGACCGCGATGGGCT
GTGGCCAATAGCGGCTGCTCAGCAGGGCGCGCCGAGAGCAGCGGCCGGGAAGGGGCGGTGCGGGAGGCGG
GGTGTGGGGCGGTAGTGTGGGCCCTGTTCCTGCCCGCGCGGTGTTCCGCATTCTGCAAGCCTCCGGAGCG
CACGTCGGCAGTCGGCTCCCTCGTTGACCGAATCACCGACCTCTCTCCCCAGCAATTCACCATGACCGAG
TACAAGCCCACGGTGCGCCTCGCCACCCGCGACGACGTCCCCAGGGCCGTACGCACCCTCGCCGCCGCGT
TCGCCGACTACCCCGCCACGCGCCACACCGTCGATCCGGACCGCCACATCGAGCGGGTCACCGAGCTGCA
AGAACTCTTCCTCACGCGCGTCGGGCTCGACATCGGCAAGGTGTGGGTCGCGGACGACGGCGCCGCGGTG
GCGGTCTGGACCACGCCGGAGAGCGTCGAAGCGGGGGCGGTGTTCGCCGAGATCGGCCCGCGCATGGCCG
AGTTGAGCGGTTCCCGGCTGGCCGCGCAGCAACAGATGGAAGGCCTCCTGGCGCCGCACCGGCCCAAGGA
GCCCGCGTGGTTCCTGGCCACCGTCGGCGTCTCGCCCGACCACCAGGGCAAGGGTCTGGGCAGCGCCGTC
GTGCTCCCCGGAGTGGAGGCGGCCGAGCGCGCCGGGGTGCCCGCCTTCCTGGAGACCTCCGCGCCCCGCA
ACCTCCCCTTCTACGAGCGGCTCGGCTTCACCGTCACCGCCGACGTCGAGGTGCCCGAAGGACCGCGCAC
CTGGTGCATGACCCGCAAGCCCGGTGCCGAAGGTAGAGGTTCTCTCCTCACTTGTGGTGATGTTGAAGAA
AACCCTGGTCCAATGTCTAGACTGGACAAGAGCAAAGTCATAAACGGAGCTCTGGAATTACTCAATGGTG
TCGGTATCGAAGGCCTGACGACAAGGAAACTCGCTCAAAAGCTGGGAGTTGAGCAGCCTACCCTGTACTG
GCACGTGAAGAACAAGCGGGCCCTGCTCGATGCCCTGCCAATCGAGATGCTGGACAGGCATCATACCCAC
TTCTGCCCCCTGGAAGGCGAGTCATGGCAAGACTTTCTGCGGAACAACGCCAAGTCATACCGCTGTGCTC
TCCTCTCACATCGCGACGGGGCTAAAGTGCATCTCGGCACCCGCCCAACAGAGAAACAGTACGAAACCCT
GGAAAATCAGCTCGCGTTCCTGTGTCAGCAAGGCTTCTCCCTGGAGAACGCACTGTACGCTCTGTCCGCC
GTGGGCCACTTTACACTGGGCTGCGTATTGGAGGAACAGGAGCATCAAGTAGCAAAAGAGGAAAGAGAGA
CACCTACCACCGATTCTATGCCCCCACTTCTGAGACAAGCAATTGAGCTGTTCGACCGGCAGGGAGCCGA
ACCTGCCTTCCTTTTCGGCCTGGAACTAATCATATGTGGCCTGGAGAAACAGCTAAAGTGCGAAAGCGGC
GGGCCGACCGACGCCCTTGACGATTTTGACTTAGACATGCTCCCAGCCGATGCCCTTGACGACTTTGACC
TTGATATGCTGCCTGCTGACGCTCTTGACGATTTTGACCTTGACATGCTCCCCGGGTAACTAAGTAAGGA
TCGATCCAAGATATCGTATTCTTAACTATGTTGCTCCTTTTACGCTATGTGGATACGCTGCTTTAATGCC
TTTGTATCATGCTATTGCTTCCCGTATGGCTTTCATTTTCTCCTCCTTGTATAAATCCTGGTTGCTGTCT
CTTTATGAGGAGTTGTGGCCCGTTGTCAGGCAACGTGGCGTGGTGTGCACTGTGTTTGCTGACGCAACCC
CCACTGGTTGGGGCATTGCCACCACCTGTCAGCTCCTTTCCGGGACTTTCGCTTTCCCCCTCCCTATTGC
CACGGCGGAACTCATCGCCGCCTGCCTTGCCCGCTGCTGGACAGGGGCTCGGCTGTTGGGCACTGACAAT
TCCGTGGTGTTGTCGGGGAAGCTGACGTCCTTTCCATGGCTGCTCGCCTGTGTTGCCACCTGGATTCTGC
GCGGGACGTCCTTCTGCTACGTCCCTTCGGCCCTCAATCCAGCGGACCTTCCTTCCCGCGGCCTGCTGCC
GGCTCTGCGGCCTCTTCCGCGTCTTCGCCTTCGCCCTCAGACGAGTCGGATCTCCCTTTGGGCCGCCTCC
CCGCCTGTTTCGCCTCGGCGTCCGGACTAGAGGTACCTTTAAGACCAATGACTTACAAGGCAGCTGTAGA
TCTTAGCCACTTTTTAAAAGAAAAGGGGGGACTGGAAGGGCTAATTCACTCCCAACGAAGACAAGATCTG
CTTTTTGCTTGTACTGGGTCTCTCTGGTTAGACCAGATCTGAGCCTGGGAGCTCTCTGGCTAACTAGGGA
ACCCACTGCTTAAGCCTCAATAAAGCTTGCCTTGAGTGCTTCAAGTAGTGTGTGCCCGTCTGTTGTGTGA
CTCTGGTAACTAGAGATCCCTCAGACCCTTTTAGTCAGTGTGGAAAATCTCTAGCAGTAGTAGTTCATGT
CATCTTATTATTCAGTATTTATAACTTGCAAAGAAATGAATATCAGAGAGTGAGAGGAACTTGTTTATTG
CAGCTTATAATGGTTACAAATAAAGCAATAGCATCACAAATTTCACAAATAAAGCATTTTTTTCACTGCA
TTCTAGTTGTGGTTTGTCCAAACTCATCAATGTATCTTATCATGTCTGGCTCTAGCTATCCCGCCCCTAA
CTCCGCCCATCCCGCCCCTAACTCCGCCCAGTTCCGCCCATTCTCCGCCCCATGGCTGACTAATTTTTTT
TATTTATGCAGAGGCCGAGGCCGCCTCGGCCTCTGAGCTATTCCAGAAGTAGTGAGGAGGCTTTTTTGGA
GGCCTTTCAAATATGTATCCGCTCATGAGACAATAACCCTGATAAATGCTTCAATAATATTGAAAAAGGA
AGAGTATGAGTATTCAACATTTCCGTGTCGCCCTTATTCCCTTTTTTGCGGCATTTTGCCTTCCTGTTTT
TGCTCACCCAGAAACGCTGGTGAAAGTAAAAGATGCTGAAGATCAGTTGGGTGCACGAGTGGGTTACATC
GAACTGGATCTCAACAGCGGTAAGATCCTTGAGAGTTTTCGCCCCGAAGAACGTTTTCCAATGATGAGCA
CTTTTAAAGTTCTGCTATGTGGCGCGGTATTATCCCGTATTGACGCCGGGCAAGAGCAACTCGGTCGCCG
CATACACTATTCTCAGAATGACTTGGTTGAGTACTCACCAGTCACAGAAAAGCATCTTACGGATGGCATG
ACAGTAAGAGAATTATGCAGTGCTGCCATAACCATGAGTGATAACACTGCGGCCAACTTACTTCTGACAA
CGATCGGAGGACCGAAGGAGCTAACCGCTTTTTTGCACAACATGGGGGATCATGTAACTCGCCTTGATCG
TTGGGAACCGGAGCTGAATGAAGCCATACCAAACGACGAGCGTGACACCACGATGCCTGTAGCAATGGCA
ACAACGTTGCGCAAACTATTAACTGGCGAACTACTTACTCTAGCTTCCCGGCAACAATTAATAGACTGGA
TGGAGGCGGATAAAGTTGCAGGACCACTTCTGCGCTCGGCCCTTCCGGCTGGCTGGTTTATTGCTGATAA
ATCTGGAGCCGGTGAGCGTGGGTCTCGCGGTATCATTGCAGCACTGGGGCCAGATGGTAAGCCCTCCCGT
ATCGTAGTTATCTACACGACGGGGAGTCAGGCAACTATGGATGAACGAAATAGACAGATCGCTGAGATAG
GTGCCTCACTGATTAAGCATTGGTAACTGTCAGACCAAGTTTACTCATATATACTTTAGATTGATTTAAA
ACTTCATTTTTAATTTAAAAGGATCTAGGTGAAGATCCTTTTTGATAATCTCATGACCAAAATCCCTTAA
CGTGAGTTTTCGTTCCACTGAGCGTCAGACCCCGTAGAAAAGATCAAAGGATCTTCTTGAGATCCTTTTT
TTCTGCGCGTAATCTGCTGCTTGCAAACAAAAAAACCACCGCTACCAGCGGTGGTTTGTTTGCCGGATCA
AGAGCTACCAACTCTTTTTCCGAAGGTAACTGGCTTCAGCAGAGCGCAGATACCAAATACTGTTCTTCTA
GTGTAGCCGTAGTTAGGCCACCACTTCAAGAACTCTGTAGCACCGCCTACATACCTCGCTCTGCTAATCC
TGTTACCAGTGGCTGCTGCCAGTGGCGATAAGTCGTGTCTTACCGGGTTGGACTCAAGACGATAGTTACC
GGATAAGGCGCAGCGGTCGGGCTGAACGGGGGGTTCGTGCACACAGCCCAGCTTGGAGCGAACGACCTAC
ACCGAACTGAGATACCTACAGCGTGAGCTATGAGAAAGCGCCACGCTTCCCGAAGGGAGAAAGGCGGACA
GGTATCCGGTAAGCGGCAGGGTCGGAACAGGAGAGCGCACGAGGGAGCTTCCAGGGGGAAACGCCTGGTA
TCTTTATAGTCCTGTCGGGTTTCGCCACCTCTGACTTGAGCGTCGATTTTTGTGATGCTCGTCAGGGGGG
CGGAGCCTATGGAAAAACGCCAGCAACGCGGCCTTTTTACGGTTCCTGGCCTTTTGCTGGCCTTTTGCTC
ACATGTTCTTTCCTGCGTTATCCCCTGATTCTGTGGATAACCGTATTACCGCCTTTGAGTGAGCTGATAC
CGCTCGCCGCAGCCGAACGACCGAGCGCAGCGAGTCAGTGAGCGAGGAAGCGGAAGAGCGCCCAATACGC
AAACCGCCTCTCCCCGCGCGTTGGCCGATTCATTAATGCAGCTGGCACGACAGGTTTCCCGACTGGAAAG
CGGGCAGTGAGCGCAACGCAATTAATGTGAGTTAGCTCACTCATTAGGCACCCCAGGCTTTACACTTTAT
GCTTCCGGCTCGTATGTTGTGTGGAATTGTGAGCGGATAACAATTTCACACAGGAAACAGCTATGACCAT
GATTACGCCAAGCGCGCAATTAACCCTCACTAAAGGGAACAAAAGCTGGAGCTGCAAGCTTAATGTAGTC
TTATGCAATACTCTTGTAGTCTTGCAACATGGTAACGATGAGTTAGCAACATGCCTTACAAGGAGAGAAA
AAGCACCGTGCATGCCGATTGGTGGAAGTAAGGTGGTACGATCGTGCCTTATTAGGAAGGCAACAGACGG
GTCTGACATGGATTGGACGAACCACTGAATTGCCGCATTGCAGAGATATTGTATTTAAGTGCCTAGCTCG
ATACATAAACGGGTCTCTCTGGTTAGACCAGATCTGAGCCTGGGAGCTCTCTGGCTAACTAGGGAACCCA
CTGCTTAAGCCTCAATAAAGCTTGCCTTGAGTGCTTCAAGTAGTGTGTGCCCGTCTGTTGTGTGACTCTG
GTAACTAGAGATCCCTCAGACCCTTTTAGTCAGTGTGGAAAATCTCTAGCAGTGGCGCCCGAACAGGGAC
TTGAAAGCGAAAGGGAAACCAGAGGAGCTCTCTCGACGCAGGACTCGGCTTGCTGAAGCGCGCACGGCAA
GAGGCGAGGGGCGGCGACTGGTGAGTACGCCAAAAATTTTGACTAGCGGAGGCTAGAAGGAGAGAGATGG
GTGCGAGAGCGTCAGTATTAAGCGGGGGAGAATTAGATCGCGATGGGAAAAAATTCGGTTAAGGCCAGGG
GGAAAGAAAAAATATAAATTAAAACATATAGTATGGGCAAGCAGGGAGCTAGAACGATTCGCAGTTAATC
CTGGCCTGTTAGAAACATCAGAAGGCTGTAGACAAATACTGGGACAGCTACAACCATCCCTTCAGACAGG
ATCAGAAGAACTTAGATCATTATATAATACAGTAGCAACCCTCTATTGTGTGCATCAAAGGATAGAGATA
AAAGACACCAAGGAAGCTTTAGACAAGATAGAGGAAGAGCAAAACAAAAGTAAGACCACCGCACAGCAAG
CGGCCGCTGATCTTCAGACCTGGAGGAGGAGATATGAGGGACAATTGGAGAAGTGAATTATATAAATATA
AAGTAGTAAAAATTGAACCATTAGGAGTAGCACCCACCAAGGCAAAGAGAAGAGTGGTGCAGAGAGAAAA
AAGAGCAGTGGGAATAGGAGCTTTGTTCCTTGGGTTCTTGGGAGCAGCAGGAAGCACTATGGGCGCAGCG
TCAATGACGCTGACGGTACAGGCCAGACAATTATTGTCTGGTATAGTGCAGCAGCAGAACAATTTGCTGA
GGGCTATTGAGGCGCAACAGCATCTGTTGCAACTCACAGTCTGGGGCATCAAGCAGCTCCAGGCAAGAAT
CCTGGCTGTGGAAAGATACCTAAAGGATCAACAGCTCCTGGGGATTTGGGGTTGCTCTGGAAAACTCATT
TGCACCACTGCTGTGCCTTGGAATGCTAGTTGGAGTAATAAATCTCTGGAACAGATTTGGAATCACACGA
CCTGGATGGAGTGGGACAGAGAAATTAACAATTACACAAGCTTAATACACTCCTTAATTGAAGAATCGCA
AAACCAGCAAGAAAAGAATGAACAAGAATTATTGGAATTAGATAAATGGGCAAGTTTGTGGAATTGGTTT
AACATAACAAATTGGCTGTGGTATATAAAATTATTCATAATGATAGTAGGAGGCTTGGTAGGTTTAAGAA
TAGTTTTTGCTGTACTTTCTATAGTGAATAGAGTTAGGCAGGGATATTCACCATTATCGTTTCAGACCCA
CCTCCCAACCCCGA
